>Addgene plasmid #73901 | pFA6a-FHyTkAX | depositor full sequence | sequence record 160582 | pFA6a-FHyTkAX sequence 5646 bps
GACGTCTAAGAAACCATTATTATCATGACATTAACCTATAAAAATAGGCGTATCACGAGGCCCTTTCGTC
TCGCGCGTTTCGGTGATGACGGTGAAAACCTCTGACACATGCAGCTCCCGGAGACGGTCACAGCTTGTCT
GTAAGCGGATGCCGGGAGCAGACAAGCCCGTCAGGGCGCGTCAGCGGGTGTTGGCGGGTGTCGGGGCTGG
CTTAACTATGCGGCATCAGAGCAGATTGTACTGAGAGTGCACCATATGGACATATTGTCGTTAGAACGCG
GCTACAATTAATACATAACCTTATGTATCATACACATACGATTTAGGTGACACTATAGAACGCGGCCGCC
AGCTGAAGCTTCGTACGCTGCAGGTCGACGGATCCCCGGGTTAATTAAGATCTACCGTTCGTATAGCATA
CATTATACGAAGTTATCCTAGTCATATGCCTACAACAACTAAGAAAATGGCTATCATGCGGAAGCTGGTG
AGAAGAACAGCATCGGGACAAGGGAAGGAAGAACAAAGACAAAGAAAACAAAAGAAAGCAATTGAAAACA
AAACAAAACAATTTTCATTCCTTCTCTTATCATTCCTTTTCTTTTCTTTTCTCTCATTCAACGCACTCCA
TCGTATCCGTATTCCTCTTATTTTTTCTCTTTCTCTATATCCATTTCTTTCTCTCTAGGTGTGTCCTCTC
TCTCTCTTCAATTTCTCTACTCCGCATTCCAACGCATCCTTCCCCCAACCTCCCATTTCCTCCTTACGGC
CCGATAGCGATCGTCTTTCCCTCGCTATCACTCGCTACCGGCCCCTCCTCTGCACCGTAACCTCCTACGT
ATTTACCATATCATAAAGTTTTTTCCGACGCTTATCGCTGACCCCCTGTCGCCCTCCTATTGGCTTCCGG
ATTATCTTCTTGTCCATAAGGTGATCCATGCTTCCTGAAGATTCCCGAAATGTGTCCACTTTGGCGGGGA
ATCATTCCATCCACTTCTTTCTCTCTCGCTTTCCTCATTCGGCGCTCCCCTTCCGCGTCTCATTGGTCTT
CCGCTCCGTTTTTGCTTTGCCGATGTTACTTGGGGAGAGGTGCGATAATCCTTTCGCAAAAACTCGGTTT
GACGCCTCCCATGGTATAAATAGTGGGTGGTGGACAGGTGCCTTCGCTTTTCTTTTCTTTAAGCAAGAGA
AGCTTACATGTCCATGGGTAAAAAGCCTGAACTCACCGCGACGTCTGTCGAGAAGTTTCTGATCGAAAAG
TTCGACAGCGTCTCCGACCTGATGCAGCTCTCGGAGGGCGAAGAATCTCGTGCTTTCAGCTTCGATGTAG
GAGGGCGTGGATATGTCCTGCGGGTAAATAGCTGCGCCGATGGTTTCTACAAAGATCGTTATGTTTATCG
GCACTTTGCATCGGCCGCGCTCCCGATTCCGGAAGTGCTTGACATTGGGGAATTCAGCGAGAGCCTGACC
TATTGCATCTCCCGCCGTGCACAGGGTGTCACGTTGCAAGACCTGCCTGAAACCGAACTGCCCGCTGTTC
TGCAGCCGGTCGCGGAGGCCATGGATGCGATCGCTGCGGCCGATCTTAGCCAGACGAGCGGGTTCGGCCC
ATTCGGACCGCAAGGAATCGGTCAATACACTACATGGCGTGATTTCATATGCGCGATTGCTGATCCCCAT
GTGTATCACTGGCAAACTGTGATGGACGACACCGTCAGTGCGTCCGTCGCGCAGGCTCTCGATGAGCTGA
TGCTTTGGGCCGAGGACTGCCCCGAAGTCCGGCACCTCGTGCACGCGGATTTCGGCTCCAACAATGTCCT
GACGGACAATGGCCGCATAACAGCGGTCATTGACTGGAGCGAGGCGATGTTCGGGGATTCCCAATACGAG
GTCGCCAACATCTTCTTCTGGAGGCCGTGGTTGGCTTGTATGGAGCAGCAGACGCGCTACTTCGAGCGGA
GGCATCCGGAGCTTGCAGGATCGCCGCGGCTCCGGGCGTATATGCTCCGCATTGGTCTTGACCAACTCTA
TCAGAGCTTGGTTGACGGCAATTTCGATGATGCAGCTTGGGCGCAGGGTCGATGCGACGCAATCGTCCGA
TCCGGAGCCGGGACTGTCGGGCGTACACAAATCGCCCGCAGAAGCGCGGCCGTCTGGACCGATGGCTGTG
TAGAAGTAGCTAGTGCGTTCGACCAGGCTGCGCGTTCTCGCGGCCATAGCAACCGACGTACGGCGTTGCG
CCCTCGCCGGCAGCAAGAAGCCACGGAAGTCCGCCTGGAGCAGAAAATGCCCACGCTACTGCGGGTTTAT
ATAGACGGTCCTCACGGGATGGGGAAAACCACCACCACGCAACTGCTGGTGGCCCTGGGTTCGCGCGACG
ATATCGTCTACGTACCCGAGCCGATGACTTACTGGCAGGTGCTGGGGGCTTCCGAGACAATCGCGAACAT
CTACACCACACAACACCGCCTCGACCAGGGTGAGATATCGGCCGGGGACGCGGCGGTGGTAATGACAAGC
GCCCAGATAACAATGGGCATGCCTTATGCCGTGACCGACGCCGTTCTGGCTCCTCATATCGGGGGGGAGG
CTGGGAGCTCACATGCCCCGCCCCCGGCCCTCACCCTCATCTTCGACCGCCATCCCATCGCCGCCCTCCT
GTGCTACCCGGCCGCGCGATACCTTATGGGCAGCATGACCCCCCAGGCCGTGCTGGCGTTCGTGGCCCTC
ATCCCGCCGACCTTGCCCGGCACAAACATCGTGTTGGGGGCCCTTCCGGAGGACAGACACATCGACCGCC
TGGCCAAACGCCAGCGCCCCGGCGAGCGGCTTGACCTGGCTATGCTGGCCGCGATTCGCCGCGTTTACGG
GCTGCTTGCCAATACGGTGCGGTATCTGCAGGGCGGCGGGTCGTGGCGGGAGGATTGGGGACAGCTTTCG
GGGACGGCCGTGCCGCCCCAGGGTGCCGAGCCCCAGAGCAACGCGGGCCCACGACCCCATATCGGGGACA
CGTTATTTACCCTGTTTCGGGCCCCCGAGTTGCTGGCCCCCAACGGCGACCTGTATAACGTGTTTGCCTG
GGCCTTGGACGTCTTGGCCAAACGCCTCCGTCCCATGCACGTCTTTATCCTGGATTACGACCAATCGCCC
GCCGGCTGCCGGGACGCCCTGCTGCAACTTACCTCCGGGATGGTCCAGACCCACGTCACCACCCCAGGCT
CCATACCGACGATCTGCGACCTGGCGCGCACGTTTGCCCGGCCCTGCCCCTAATCAGTACTGACAATAAA
AAGATTCTTGTTTTCAAGAACTTGTCATTTGTATAGTTTTTTTATATTGTAGTTGTTCTATTTTAATCAA
ATGTTAGCGTGATTTATATTTTTTTTCGCCTCGACATCATCTGCCCAGATGCGAAGTTAAGTGCGCAGAA
AGTAATATCATGCGTCAATCGTATGTGAATGCTGGTCGCTATACTGCTGTCGATTCGATACTAACGCCGC
CATCCTAGGCCTATAACTTCGTATAGCATACATTATACGAACGGTAGTTTAAACGAGCTCGAATTCATCG
ATGATATCAGATCCACTAGTGGCCTATGCGGCCGCGGATCTGCCGGTCTCCCTATAGTGAGTCGTATTAA
TTTCGATAAGCCAGGTTAACCTGCATTAATGAATCGGCCAACGCGCGGGGAGAGGCGGTTTGCGTATTGG
GCGCTCTTCCGCTTCCTCGCTCACTGACTCGCTGCGCTCGGTCGTTCGGCTGCGGCGAGCGGTATCAGCT
CACTCAAAGGCGGTAATACGGTTATCCACAGAATCAGGGGATAACGCAGGAAAGAACATGTGAGCAAAAG
GCCAGCAAAAGGCCAGGAACCGTAAAAAGGCCGCGTTGCTGGCGTTTTTCCATAGGCTCCGCCCCCCTGA
CGAGCATCACAAAAATCGACGCTCAAGTCAGAGGTGGCGAAACCCGACAGGACTATAAAGATACCAGGCG
TTTCCCCCTGGAAGCTCCCTCGTGCGCTCTCCTGTTCCGACCCTGCCGCTTACCGGATACCTGTCCGCCT
TTCTCCCTTCGGGAAGCGTGGCGCTTTCTCAATGCTCACGCTGTAGGTATCTCAGTTCGGTGTAGGTCGT
TCGCTCCAAGCTGGGCTGTGTGCACGAACCCCCCGTTCAGCCCGACCGCTGCGCCTTATCCGGTAACTAT
CGTCTTGAGTCCAACCCGGTAAGACACGACTTATCGCCACTGGCAGCAGCCACTGGTAACAGGATTAGCA
GAGCGAGGTATGTAGGCGGTGCTACAGAGTTCTTGAAGTGGTGGCCTAACTACGGCTACACTAGAAGGAC
AGTATTTGGTATCTGCGCTCTGCTGAAGCCAGTTACCTTCGGAAAAAGAGTTGGTAGCTCTTGATCCGGC
AAACAAACCACCGCTGGTAGCGGTGGTTTTTTTGTTTGCAAGCAGCAGATTACGCGCAGAAAAAAAGGAT
CTCAAGAAGATCCTTTGATCTTTTCTACGGGGTCTGACGCTCAGTGGAACGAAAACTCACGTTAAGGGAT
TTTGGTCATGAGATTATCAAAAAGGATCTTCACCTAGATCCTTTTAAATTAAAAATGAAGTTTTAAATCA
ATCTAAAGTATATATGAGTAAACTTGGTCTGACAGTTACCAATGCTTAATCAGTGAGGCACCTATCTCAG
CGATCTGTCTATTTCGTTCATCCATAGTTGCCTGACTCCCCGTCGTGTAGATAACTACGATACGGGAGGG
CTTACCATCTGGCCCCAGTGCTGCAATGATACCGCGAGACCCACGCTCACCGGCTCCAGATTTATCAGCA
ATAAACCAGCCAGCCGGAAGGGCCGAGCGCAGAAGTGGTCCTGCAACTTTATCCGCCTCCATCCAGTCTA
TTAATTGTTGCCGGGAAGCTAGAGTAAGTAGTTCGCCAGTTAATAGTTTGCGCAACGTTGTTGCCATTGC
TACAGGCATCGTGGTGTCACGCTCGTCGTTTGGTATGGCTTCATTCAGCTCCGGTTCCCAACGATCAAGG
CGAGTTACATGATCCCCCATGTTGTGCAAAAAAGCGGTTAGCTCCTTCGGTCCTCCGATCGTTGTCAGAA
GTAAGTTGGCCGCAGTGTTATCACTCATGGTTATGGCAGCACTGCATAATTCTCTTACTGTCATGCCATC
CGTAAGATGCTTTTCTGTGACTGGTGAGTACTCAACCAAGTCATTCTGAGAATAGTGTATGCGGCGACCG
AGTTGCTCTTGCCCGGCGTCAATACGGGATAATACCGCGCCACATAGCAGAACTTTAAAAGTGCTCATCA
TTGGAAAACGTTCTTCGGGGCGAAAACTCTCAAGGATCTTACCGCTGTTGAGATCCAGTTCGATGTAACC
CACTCGTGCACCCAACTGATCTTCAGCATCTTTTACTTTCACCAGCGTTTCTGGGTGAGCAAAAACAGGA
AGGCAAAATGCCGCAAAAAAGGGAATAAGGGCGACACGGAAATGTTGAATACTCATACTCTTCCTTTTTC
AATATTATTGAAGCATTTATCAGGGTTATTGTCTCATGAGCGGATACATATTTGAATGTATTTAGAAAAA
TAAACAAATAGGGGTTCCGCGCACATTTCCCCGAAAAGTGCCACCT
Features (pLannotate 1.2.2; 14 found; start..end, strand, type, name):
     70..105     +  CDS            rop (fragment): Rop protein, which maintains plasmids at low copy number; rop
    207..258     +  misc_feature   bom (fragment): basis of mobility region from pBR322
    321..339     +  promoter       SP6 promoter: promoter for bacteriophage SP6 RNA polymerase
    403..436     +  protein_bind   lox71: Left element (LE) mutant of loxP (Araki et al., 2010). Cre-mediated recombination occurs in the 8-bp core sequence (GCATACAT). Cre recombinase
    449..1175    +  promoter       adh1 promoter: promoter for the Schizosaccharomyces pombe adh1 gene encoding alcohol dehydrogenase
   1210..2178    +  CDS            HygR (fragment): aminoglycoside phosphotransferase from E. coli; aph(4)-Ia; confers resistance to hygromycin
   2184..3261    +  CDS            HSV TK (fragment): herpes simplex virus thymidine kinase confers sensitivity to nucleoside analogs such as acyclovir or ganciclovir
   3279..3476    +  terminator     TEF terminator: Ashbya gossypii TEF terminator
   3513..3546    +  protein_bind   lox66: Right element (RE) mutant of loxP (Araki et al., 2010). Cre-mediated recombination occurs in the 8-bp core sequence (GCATACAT). Cre recombinase
   3621..3639    -  promoter       T7 promoter: promoter for bacteriophage T7 RNA polymerase
   3661..3714    -  CDS            lacI (fragment): lac repressor; lacI; The lac repressor binds to the lac operator to inhibit transcription in E. coli. This inhibition can be relieved by adding lactose or isopropyl-β-D-thiogalactopyranoside (IPTG).
   3897..4485    -  rep_origin     ori: high-copy-number ColE1/pMB1/pBR322/pUC origin of replication
   4656..5516    -  CDS            AmpR: β-lactamase; bla; confers resistance to ampicillin, carbenicillin, and related antibiotics
   5517..5621    -  promoter       AmpR promoter: bla
