[The description below was written by a language model from this plasmid's Addgene catalogue record and pLannotate feature annotations shown in this document.]
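Description:
pFA6a-FHyTkAX is a 5,646 bp marker-cassette plasmid for fission yeast, built on the pFA6a-hygMX6 backbone and catalogued as a yeast expression vector. It is propagated in E. coli through a high-copy ColE1/pUC-type origin and selected with ampicillin via the bla gene and its native promoter. No yeast replication origin is annotated. This fits the usual role of pFA6a-series plasmids as templates from which a marker module is amplified and integrated into the genome, although the record does not state this use explicitly. Short annotated fragments of rop, bom and lacI are backbone remnants rather than functional parts. SP6 and T7 phage promoters flank the cassette region.

The payload is the hyg-TK insert, driven by the Schizosaccharomyces pombe adh1 promoter and terminated by the Ashbya gossypii TEF terminator. A hygromycin phosphotransferase coding region is followed almost immediately by herpes simplex virus thymidine kinase. Both are annotated as fragments on the same strand, and together with the insert name this suggests a single fusion protein. The hygromycin part allows positive selection of cells carrying the cassette. The thymidine kinase part makes cells sensitive to nucleoside analogues, so cells that have lost the marker can be selected. This matches the stated purpose of a drug counter-selectable marker.

The whole unit is bracketed by lox71 and lox66, left- and right-element mutant loxP sites. Cre recombination between them excises the cassette and leaves a doubly mutated site that Cre recognises poorly. The marker can therefore be removed and reused in successive rounds of genome modification.
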