Addgene plasmid #73901: pFA6a-FHyTkAX
Purpose: fission yeast drug counter-selectable selection marker
Depositing lab: Kazunori Tomita. Depositing organization: University College London. Publication: Sequential and counter-selectable cassettes for fission yeast. Amelina H, Moiseeva V, Collopy LC, Pearson SR, Armstrong CA, Tomita K. BMC Biotechnol. 2016 Nov 8;16(1):76. 10.1186/s12896-016-0307-4 PubMed 27825338.
Backbone
  Vector backbone: pFA6a-hygMX6
  Vector type: Yeast Expression
Growth in bacteria
  Bacterial resistance: Ampicillin, 100 μg/mL
  Growth temperature: 37°C
  Growth strain: DH5alpha
  Copy number: Unknown
Gene/Insert
  Gene/Insert name: hyg-TK
Terms and licenses: Academic/Nonprofit Terms; Industry Terms: Not Available to Industry
How to cite: pFA6a-FHyTkAX was a gift from Kazunori Tomita (Addgene plasmid # 73901 ; http://n2t.net/addgene:73901 ; RRID:Addgene_73901)
