>Addgene plasmid #73901 | pFA6a-FHyTkAX | addgene partial sequence | sequence record 157907 | SP6 5'-ATTTAGGTGACACTATAG-3'
TACGCTGCAGGTCGACGGATCCCCGGGTTAATTAAGATCTACCGTTCGTATAGCATACATTATACGAAGT
TATCCTAGTCATATGCCTACAACAACTAAGAAAATGGCTATCATGCGGAAGCTGGTGAGAAGAACAGCAT
CGGGACAAGGGAAGGAAGAACAAAGACAAAGAAAACAAAAGAAAGCAATTGAAAACAAAACAAAACAATT
TTCATTCCTTCTCTTATCATTCCTTTTCTTTTCTTTTCTCTCATTCAACGCACTCCATCGTATCCGTATT
CCTCTTATTTTTTCTCTTTCTCTATATCCATTTCTTTCTCTCTAGGTGTGTCCTCTCTCTCTCTTCAATT
TCTCTACTCCGCATTCCAACGCATCCTTCCCCCAACCTCCCATTTCCTCCTTACGGCCCGATAGCGATCG
TCTTTCCCTCGCTATCACTCGCTACCGGCCCCTCCTCTGCACCGTAACCTCCTACGTATTTACCATATCA
TAAAGTTTTTTCCGACGCTTATCGCTGACCCCCTGTCGCCCTCCTATTGGCTTCCGGATTATCTTCTTGT
CCATAAGGTGATCCATGCTTCCTGAAGATTCCCGAAATGTGTCCACTTTGGCGGGGAATCATTCCATCCA
CTTCTTTCTCTCTCGCTTTCCTCATTCGGCGCTCCCCTTCCGCGTCTCATTGGTCTTCCGCTCCGTTTTT
GCTTTGCCGATGTTACTTGGGGAGAGGTGCGATAATCCTTTCGCAAAAACTCGGTTTGACGCCTCCCATG
GTATAAATAGTGGGTGGTGGACAGGTGCCTTCGCTTTTCTTTTCTTTAAGCAAGAGAAGCTTACATGTCC
ATGGGTAAAAAGCCTGAACTCACCGCGACGTCTGTCGAGAAGTTTCTGATCGAAAAGTTCGACAGCGTCT
CCGACCTGATG
