>Addgene plasmid #73901 | pFA6a-FHyTkAX | addgene partial sequence | sequence record 157909 | Hygro-F 5'-gacggcaatttcgatgatg-3'
GCAATCGTCCGATCCGGAGCCGGGACTGTCGGGCGTACACAAATCGCCCGCAGAAGCGCGGCCGTCTGGA
CCGATGGCTGTGTAGAAGTAGCTAGTGCGTTCGACCAGGCTGCGCGTTCTCGCGGCCATAGCAACCGACG
TACGGCGTTGCGCCCTCGCCGGCAGCAAGAAGCCACGGAAGTCCGCCTGGAGCAGAAAATGCCCACGCTA
CTGCGGGTTTATATAGACGGTCCTCACGGGATGGGGAAAACCACCACCACGCAACTGCTGGTGGCCCTGG
GTTCGCGCGACGATATCGTCTACGTACCCGAGCCGATGACTTACTGGCAGGTGCTGGGGGCTTCCGAGAC
AATCGCGAACATCTACACCACACAACACCGCCTCGACCAGGGTGAGATATCGGCCGGGGACGCGGCGGTG
GTAATGACAAGCGCCCAGATAACAATGGGCATGCCTTATGCCGTGACCGACGCCGTTCTGGCTCCTCATA
TCGGGGGGGAGGCTGGGAGCTCACATGCCCCGCCCCCGGCCCTCACCCTCATCTTCGACCGCCATCCCAT
CGCCGCCCTCCTGTGCTACCCGGCCGCGCGATACCTTATGGGCAGCATGACCCCCCAGGCCGTGCTGGCG
TTCGTGGCCCTCATCCCGCCGACCTTGCCCGGCACAAACATCGTGTTGGGGGCCCTTCCGGAGGACAGAC
ACATCGACCGCCTGGCCAAACGCCAGCGCCCCGGCGAGCGGCTTGACCTGGCTATGCTGGCCGCGATTCG
CCGCGTTTACGGGCTGCTTGCCAATACGGTGCGGTATCTGCAGGGCGGCGGGTCGTGGCGGGAGGATTGG
GGACAGCTTTCGGGGACGGCCGTGCCGCCCCAGGGTGCCGAGCCCCAGAGCAACGCGGGCCCACGACCCC
ATATCGGGGACACGTTATTTACCCTGTTTCGGGCCCCCGAGTTGCTGGCCCCCAACGGCGACCTGTA
